LOCUS       Exported 5117 bp ds-DNA circular SYN 21-JUL-2022
DEFINITION  Donor plasmid to endogenously tag GLE gene in Drosophila
            melanogaster ovarian somatic sheet (OSS) cells. .
ACCESSION   .
VERSION     .
KEYWORDS    pDonor_N_FH_GLE
SOURCE      synthetic DNA construct
  ORGANISM  synthetic DNA construct
REFERENCE   1 (bases 1 to 5117)
  AUTHORS   Meng Q, Stoyko D, Andrews CM, Konstantinidou P, Genzor P, O T,
            Elchert AR, Benner L, Sobti S, Katz EY, Haase AD
  TITLE     Functional editing of endogenous genes through rapid selection of
            cell pools (Rapid generation of endogenously tagged genes in
            Drosophila ovarian somatic sheath cells).
  JOURNAL   Nucleic Acids Res. 2022 May 27. pii: 6594084. doi:
            10.1093/nar/gkac448.
  PUBMED    35639929
REFERENCE   2 (bases 1 to 5117)
  AUTHORS   .
  TITLE     Direct Submission
  JOURNAL   Exported Jul 21, 2022 from SnapGene Server 1.1.58
            http://www.snapgene.com
FEATURES             Location/Qualifiers
     source          1..5117
                     /organism="synthetic DNA construct"
                     /mol_type="other DNA"
     primer_bind     118..137
                     /label=pBR322ori-F
                     /note="pBR322 origin, forward primer"
     primer_bind     371..388
                     /label=L4440
                     /note="L4440 vector, forward primer"
     protein_bind    505..526
                     /label=CAP binding site
                     /bound_moiety="E. coli catabolite activator protein"
                     /note="CAP binding activates transcription in the presence
                     of cAMP."
     promoter        541..571
                     /label=lac promoter
                     /note="promoter for the E. coli lac operon"
     protein_bind    579..595
                     /label=lac operator
                     /bound_moiety="lac repressor encoded by lacI"
                     /note="The lac repressor binds to the lac operator to
                     inhibit transcription in E. coli. This inhibition can be
                     relieved by adding lactose or
                     isopropyl-beta-D-thiogalactopyranoside (IPTG)."
     primer_bind     584..606
                     /label=M13/pUC Reverse
                     /note="In lacZ gene"
     primer_bind     603..619
                     /label=M13 rev
                     /note="common sequencing primer, one of multiple similar
                     variants"
     primer_bind     603..619
                     /label=M13 Reverse
                     /note="In lacZ gene. Also called M13-rev"
     polyA_signal    1241..1375
                     /label=SV40 poly(A) signal
                     /note="SV40 polyadenylation signal"
     primer_bind     complement(1265..1284)
                     /label=EBV-rev
                     /note="SV40 polyA terminator, reverse primer"
     primer_bind     1319..1338
                     /label=SV40pA-R
                     /note="SV40 polyA, reverse primer"
     CDS             complement(1376..1975)
                     /codon_start=1
                     /gene="pac from Streptomyces alboniger"
                     /product="puromycin N-acetyltransferase"
                     /label=PuroR
                     /note="confers resistance to puromycin"
                     /translation="MTEYKPTVRLATRDDVPRAVRTLAAAFADYPATRHTVDPDRHIER
                     VTELQELFLTRVGLDIGKVWVADDGAAVAVWTTPESVEAGAVFAEIGPRMAELSGSRLA
                     AQQQMEGLLAPHRPKEPAWFLATVGVSPDHQGKGLGSAVVLPGVEAAERAGVPAFLETS
                     APRNLPFYERLGFTVTADVEVPEGPRTWCMTRKPGA"
     primer_bind     complement(1459..1479)
                     /label=Puro-F
                     /note="Puromycin resistance gene, forward primer"
     primer_bind     1956..1975
                     /label=Puro-R
                     /note="Puromycin resistance gene, reverse primer. Also
                     called puro-variant-R"
     CDS             2330..2395
                     /codon_start=1
                     /product="three tandem FLAG(R) epitope tags, followed by an
                     enterokinase cleavage site"
                     /label=3xFLAG
                     /translation="DYKDHDGDYKDHDIDYKDDDDK"
     CDS             2432..2521
                     /codon_start=1
                     /product="three tandem HA epitope tags"
                     /label=3xHA
                     /translation="YPYDVPDYAGYPYDVPDYAGSYPYDVPDYA"
     primer_bind     complement(3120..3137)
                     /label=M13 Forward
                     /note="In lacZ gene. Also called M13-F20 or M13 (-21)
                     Forward"
     primer_bind     complement(3120..3136)
                     /label=M13 fwd
                     /note="common sequencing primer, one of multiple similar
                     variants"
     primer_bind     complement(3129..3151)
                     /label=M13/pUC Forward
                     /note="In lacZ gene"
     primer_bind     complement(3345..3364)
                     /label=pRS-marker
                     /note="pRS vectors, use to sequence yeast selectable
                     marker"
     primer_bind     3464..3486
                     /label=pGEX 3'
                     /note="pGEX vectors, reverse primer"
     primer_bind     complement(3524..3542)
                     /label=pBRforEco
                     /note="pBR322 vectors, upsteam of EcoRI site, forward
                     primer"
     promoter        3610..3714
                     /gene="bla"
                     /label=AmpR promoter
     CDS             3715..4575
                     /codon_start=1
                     /gene="bla"
                     /product="beta-lactamase"
                     /label=AmpR
                     /note="confers resistance to ampicillin, carbenicillin, and
                     related antibiotics"
                     /translation="MSIQHFRVALIPFFAAFCLPVFAHPETLVKVKDAEDQLGARVGYI
                     ELDLNSGKILESFRPEERFPMMSTFKVLLCGAVLSRIDAGQEQLGRRIHYSQNDLVEYS
                     PVTEKHLTDGMTVRELCSAAITMSDNTAANLLLTTIGGPKELTAFLHNMGDHVTRLDRW
                     EPELNEAIPNDERDTTMPVAMATTLRKLLTGELLTLASRQQLIDWMEADKVAGPLLRSA
                     LPAGWFIADKSGAGERGSRGIIAALGPDGKPSRIVVIYTTGSQATMDERNRQIAEIGAS
                     LIKHW"
     primer_bind     complement(3933..3952)
                     /label=Amp-R
                     /note="Ampicillin resistance gene, reverse primer"
     rep_origin      4746..217
                     /direction=RIGHT
                     /label=ori
                     /note="high-copy-number ColE1/pMB1/pBR322/pUC origin of
                     replication"
ORIGIN
        1 gagataccta cagcgtgagc tatgagaaag cgccacgctt cccgaaggga gaaaggcgga
       61 caggtatccg gtaagcggca gggtcggaac aggagagcgc acgagggagc ttccaggggg
      121 aaacgcctgg tatctttata gtcctgtcgg gtttcgccac ctctgacttg agcgtcgatt
      181 tttgtgatgc tcgtcagggg ggcggagcct atggaaaaac gccagcaacg cggccttttt
      241 acggttcctg gccttttgct ggccttttgc tcacatgttc tttcctgcgt tatcccctga
      301 ttctgtggat aaccgtatta ccgcctttga gtgagctgat accgctcgcc gcagccgaac
      361 gaccgagcgc agcgagtcag tgagcgagga agcggaagag cgcccaatac gcaaaccgcc
      421 tctccccgcg cgttggccga ttcattaatg cagctggcac gacaggtttc ccgactggaa
      481 agcgggcagt gagcgcaacg caattaatgt gagttagctc actcattagg caccccaggc
      541 tttacacttt atgcttccgg ctcgtatgtt gtgtggaatt gtgagcggat aacaatttca
      601 cacaggaaac agctatgacc atgattacgc caagcttgca tgcctgcagg ggtctacgga
      661 gctgagtatc tttgtgagaa aactaccgaa gaagaaggca gttatggctg tgaagaaagt
      721 cactaaatta tttaatcgcc tcatttatgt gttgttttga ctagagagac cgtgaaacat
      781 tcgcgaaaat ataccatgtt tactggggta tcgcaaattt gttcattgaa tctcttgctt
      841 gcattgtgaa taatcgttaa taattgaata atcgttaatt ttggttttat cataaagtgg
      901 aaagcaaatt atatagactg tatacttatg tatactgtct taaaagtaag ttaaataaag
      961 tttgcactaa taatatactt tacaaattcg agttcggaat cgctggacca aagcatttca
     1021 attcgtaagt aagaccgcaa gtaagaccgt atccccttaa caataacgga atcctgattg
     1081 ccgcccaatg cgagtaatat taaattgagt tggcagtctt atgctatatt tttgttgatt
     1141 aaaaagtgta aaaacatatt cgaaattaaa agtagtaatc gtattaagac actgggttgc
     1201 gattggcgct attcgagacc ttttagagcc ccaggtaagt gatccagaca tgataagata
     1261 cattgatgag tttggacaaa ccacaactag aatgcagtga aaaaaatgct ttatttgtga
     1321 aatttgtgat gctattgctt tatttgtaac cattataagc tgcaataaac aagttctagg
     1381 caccgggctt gcgggtcatg caccaggtgc gcggtccttc gggcacctcg acgtcggcgg
     1441 tgacggtgaa gccgagccgc tcgtagaagg ggaggttgcg gggcgcggag gtctccagga
     1501 aggcgggcac cccggcgcgc tcggccgcct ccactccggg gagcacgacg gcgctgccca
     1561 gacccttgcc ctggtggtcg ggcgagacgc cgacggtggc caggaaccac gcgggctcct
     1621 tgggccggtg cggcgccagg aggccttcca tctgttgctg cgcggccagc cgggaaccgc
     1681 tcaactcggc catgcgcggg ccgatctcgg cgaacaccgc ccccgcttcg acgctctccg
     1741 gcgtggtcca gaccgccacc gcggcgccgt cgtccgcgac ccacaccttg ccgatgtcga
     1801 gcccgacgcg cgtgaggaag agttcttgca gctcggtgac ccgctcgatg tggcggtccg
     1861 ggtcgacggt gtggcgcgtg gcggggtagt cggcgaacgc ggcggcgagg gtgcgtacgg
     1921 cccgggggac gtcgtcgcgg gtggcgaggc gcaccgtggg cttgtactcg gtcattttga
     1981 ttgtctctgg attagacgac tgctggctga tggagcggct ttgtgtcggg aggagtatcc
     2041 acacagcaca agaactcaaa cggtagtgat atgaaaactg gtcccgcagc ccgttttata
     2101 aagcccgctt agcgctaaaa ccttatcagc cgcaatgctc tccgctctca agtcgcgttc
     2161 aaaactttta ccatatatgg gtatgaattg ttcgccgatt gggttttcat ttacggagaa
     2221 tttcctccgc aactgggtgt tcgtgcttgt gtgtgtcttg tatatcgcca tgaagagtgt
     2281 acctaatttt aatcaaccga tttctctctc ttccgcagga atcaaaatgg actacaaaga
     2341 ccatgacggt gattataaag atcatgacat cgattacaag gatgacgatg acaagggtgg
     2401 atctggaggt tccggcggct cagggggtag ttacccatac gatgttcctg actatgcggg
     2461 ctatccctat gacgtcccgg actatgcagg atcctatcca tatgacgttc cagattacgc
     2521 ttccggtggc tctggctctt caggctcaat ggacgacatg atgcgggcga tggactgtct
     2581 aaatatggca gcgacgttgc gcaacgcggc tctggcgtcc gcaacgtgca cgggcaggac
     2641 tttgggcgag gatcgggaac ctatatgggt ggagggcagt cggaagacac ctgagccacc
     2701 attacccgaa gaaagcccag ctccagagcc caataacgag attcccctgc tgcccaaaat
     2761 agattttgag cctaatatat cctgctttcc cgacctacag gctatcaacg ctagcattgt
     2821 taggcgggaa ctggaggagg agggtaagag gtgtgtccgc cagcagctaa aggcgataag
     2881 ggacaaacag gacgccatgc gcctgtcgcg agagacgcag caaaggaagg aggaacgcca
     2941 gcgcgaccag ttgcaacaaa aggcgctgcg ggaacgcaat gaaagtctcc ttatccagaa
     3001 agctgaccag atgactgcgg cacaactaga ggcccagcag cgcgagcaat tggcactgcg
     3061 ccaacagatt gaccagaagc tgcacaagtt gaggatcccc gggtaccgag ctcgaattca
     3121 ctggccgtcg ttttacaacg tcgtgactgg gaaaaccctg gcgttaccca acttaatcgc
     3181 cttgcagcac atcccccttt cgccagctgg cgtaatagcg aagaggcccg caccgatcgc
     3241 ccttcccaac agttgcgcag cctgaatggc gaatggcgcc tgatgcggta ttttctcctt
     3301 acgcatctgt gcggtatttc acaccgcata tggtgcactc tcagtacaat ctgctctgat
     3361 gccgcatagt taagccagcc ccgacacccg ccaacacccg ctgacgcgcc ctgacgggct
     3421 tgtctgctcc cggcatccgc ttacagacaa gctgtgaccg tctccgggag ctgcatgtgt
     3481 cagaggtttt caccgtcatc accgaaacgc gcgagacgaa agggcctcgt gatacgccta
     3541 tttttatagg ttaatgtcat gataataatg gtttcttaga cgtcaggtgg cacttttcgg
     3601 ggaaatgtgc gcggaacccc tatttgttta tttttctaaa tacattcaaa tatgtatccg
     3661 ctcatgagac aataaccctg ataaatgctt caataatatt gaaaaaggaa gagtatgagt
     3721 attcaacatt tccgtgtcgc ccttattccc ttttttgcgg cattttgcct tcctgttttt
     3781 gctcacccag aaacgctggt gaaagtaaaa gatgctgaag atcagttggg tgcacgagtg
     3841 ggttacatcg aactggatct caacagcggt aagatccttg agagttttcg ccccgaagaa
     3901 cgttttccaa tgatgagcac ttttaaagtt ctgctatgtg gcgcggtatt atcccgtatt
     3961 gacgccgggc aagagcaact cggtcgccgc atacactatt ctcagaatga cttggttgag
     4021 tactcaccag tcacagaaaa gcatcttacg gatggcatga cagtaagaga attatgcagt
     4081 gctgccataa ccatgagtga taacactgcg gccaacttac ttctgacaac gatcggagga
     4141 ccgaaggagc taaccgcttt tttgcacaac atgggggatc atgtaactcg ccttgatcgt
     4201 tgggaaccgg agctgaatga agccatacca aacgacgagc gtgacaccac gatgcctgta
     4261 gcaatggcaa caacgttgcg caaactatta actggcgaac tacttactct agcttcccgg
     4321 caacaattaa tagactggat ggaggcggat aaagttgcag gaccacttct gcgctcggcc
     4381 cttccggctg gctggtttat tgctgataaa tctggagccg gtgagcgtgg gtctcgcggt
     4441 atcattgcag cactggggcc agatggtaag ccctcccgta tcgtagttat ctacacgacg
     4501 gggagtcagg caactatgga tgaacgaaat agacagatcg ctgagatagg tgcctcactg
     4561 attaagcatt ggtaactgtc agaccaagtt tactcatata tactttagat tgatttaaaa
     4621 cttcattttt aatttaaaag gatctaggtg aagatccttt ttgataatct catgaccaaa
     4681 atcccttaac gtgagttttc gttccactga gcgtcagacc ccgtagaaaa gatcaaagga
     4741 tcttcttgag atcctttttt tctgcgcgta atctgctgct tgcaaacaaa aaaaccaccg
     4801 ctaccagcgg tggtttgttt gccggatcaa gagctaccaa ctctttttcc gaaggtaact
     4861 ggcttcagca gagcgcagat accaaatact gttcttctag tgtagccgta gttaggccac
     4921 cacttcaaga actctgtagc accgcctaca tacctcgctc tgctaatcct gttaccagtg
     4981 gctgctgcca gtggcgataa gtcgtgtctt accgggttgg actcaagacg atagttaccg
     5041 gataaggcgc agcggtcggg ctgaacgggg ggttcgtgca cacagcccag cttggagcga
     5101 acgacctaca ccgaact
//
